>Addgene plasmid #161409 | pDONR221-SLC6A20_STOP | addgene full sequence | sequence record 347622 | Addgene NGS Result
CAAATAATGATTTTATTTTGACTGATAGTGACCTGTTCGTTGCAACACATTGATGAGCAATGCTTTTTTA
TAATGCCAACTTTGTACAAAAAAGCAGGCTCCACCATGGAGAAGGCAAGGCCACTGTGGGCAAACTCCCT
GCAGTTCGTGTTTGCCTGCATCTCTTACGCAGTGGGACTGGGAAACGTGTGGAGGTTCCCTTACCTGTGC
CAGATGTATGGCGGCGGCTCCTTTCTGGTGCCCTACATCATCATGCTGATCGTGGAGGGCATGCCTCTGC
TGTATCTGGAGCTGGCAGTGGGACAGAGGATGAGACAGGGAAGCATCGGCGCCTGGAGGACCATCTCTCC
ATACCTGAGCGGAGTGGGAGTGGCATCCGTGGTGGTGTCTTTCTTTCTGAGCATGTACTATAACGTGATC
AATGCCTGGGCCTTCTGGTACCTGTTCCACTCTTTTCAGGACCCACTGCCTTGGAGCGTGTGCCCCCTGA
ACGGCAATCACACCGGCTATGATGAGGAGTGTGAGAAGGCCAGCTCCACCCAGTACTTTTGGTATCGCAA
GACACTGAACATCAGCCCATCCCTGCAGGAGAATGGAGGAGTGCAGTGGGAGCCCGCCCTGTGCCTGCTG
CTGGCCTGGCTGGTGGTGTACCTGTGCATCCTGCGGGGCACCGAGAGCACAGGCAAGGTGGTGTATTTCA
CCGCCTCCCTGCCTTACTGCGTGCTGATCATCTATCTGATCAGAGGACTGACCCTGCACGGAGCAACAAA
CGGACTGATGTACATGTTTACCCCAAAGATCGAGCAGCTGGCCAACCCCAAGGCCTGGATCAATGCCGCC
ACACAGATCTTCTTTAGCCTGGGACTGGGATTCGGATCCCTGATCGCCTTTGCCAGCTATAACGAGCCAT
CCAACAATTGCCAGAAGCACGCCATCATCGTGTCCCTGATCAATTCTTTCACCAGCATCTTTGCCTCTAT
CGTGACATTCAGCATCTACGGCTTCAAGGCCACCTTTAACTATGAGAATTGTCTGAAGAAGGTGAGCCTG
CTGCTGACCAACACATTCGACCTGGAGGATGGCTTTCTGACAGCCTCTAATCTGGAGCAGGTGAAGGGCT
ACCTGGCCAGCGCCTACCCTTCCAAGTATTCTGAGATGTTCCCACAGATCAAGAACTGTAGCCTGGAGTC
CGAGCTGGACACCGCAGTGCAGGGAACAGGACTGGCCTTTATCGTGTACACCGAGGCCATCAAGAACATG
GAGGTGTCCCAGCTGTGGTCTGTGCTGTATTTCTTTATGCTGCTGATGCTGGGCATCGGCTCCATGCTGG
GCAATACAGCCGCCATCCTGACCCCTCTGACAGATAGCAAGATCATCTCTAGCCACCTGCCAAAGGAGGC
CATCTCCGGCCTGGTGTGCCTGGTGAATTGTGCCATCGGCATGGTGTTCACCATGGAGGCCGGCAACTAC
TGGTTCGACATCTTTAATGATTATGCCGCCACCCTGAGCCTGCTGCTGATCGTGCTGGTGGAGACAATCG
CCGTGTGCTACGTGTATGGCCTGCGGAGATTTGAGTCCGACCTGAAGGCAATGACAGGAAGGGCCGTGTC
TTGGTACTGGAAAGTGATGTGGGCCGGCGTGTCCCCTCTGCTGATCGTGTCTCTGTTCGTGTTTTACCTG
TCTGATTATATCCTGACCGGCACACTGAAGTATCAGGCATGGGACGCAAGCCAGGGACAGCTGGTGACCA
AGGATTACCCAGCATATGCACTGGCCGTGATCGGACTGCTGGTGGCATCCTCTACCATGTGCATCCCTCT
GGCCGCCCTGGGCACATTCGTGCAGAGGCGCCTGAAGAGAGGCGACGCCGATCCAGTGGCCTAAGACCCA
GCTTTCTTGTACAAAGTTGGCATTATAAGAAAGCATTGCTTATCAATTTGTTGCAACGAACAGGTCACTA
TCAGTCAAAATAAAATCATTATTTGCCATCCAGCTGATATCCCCTATAGTGAGTCGTATTACATGGTCAT
AGCTGTTTCCTGGCAGCTCTGGCCCGTGTCTCAAAATCTCTGATGTTACATTGCACAAGATAAAAATATA
TCATCATGAACAATAAAACTGTCTGCTTACATAAACAGTAATACAAGGGGTGTTATGAGCCATATTCAAC
GGGAAACGTCGAGGCCGCGATTAAATTCCAACATGGATGCTGATTTATATGGGTATAAATGGGCTCGCGA
TAATGTCGGGCAATCAGGTGCGACAATCTATCGCTTGTATGGGAAGCCCGATGCGCCAGAGTTGTTTCTG
AAACATGGCAAAGGTAGCGTTGCCAATGATGTTACAGATGAGATGGTCAGACTAAACTGGCTGACGGAAT
TTATGCCTCTTCCGACCATCAAGCATTTTATCCGTACTCCTGATGATGCATGGTTACTCACCACTGCGAT
CCCCGGAAAAACAGCATTCCAGGTATTAGAAGAATATCCTGATTCAGGTGAAAATATTGTTGATGCGCTG
GCAGTGTTCCTGCGCCGGTTGCATTCGATTCCTGTTTGTAATTGTCCTTTTAACAGCGATCGCGTATTTC
GTCTCGCTCAGGCGCAATCACGAATGAATAACGGTTTGGTTGATGCGAGTGATTTTGATGACGAGCGTAA
TGGCTGGCCTGTTGAACAAGTCTGGAAAGAAATGCATAAACTTTTGCCATTCTCACCGGATTCAGTCGTC
ACTCATGGTGATTTCTCACTTGATAACCTTATTTTTGACGAGGGGAAATTAATAGGTTGTATTGATGTTG
GACGAGTCGGAATCGCAGACCGATACCAGGATCTTGCCATCCTATGGAACTGCCTCGGTGAGTTTTCTCC
TTCATTACAGAAACGGCTTTTTCAAAAATATGGTATTGATAATCCTGATATGAATAAATTGCAGTTTCAT
TTGATGCTCGATGAGTTTTTCTAATCAGAATTGGTTAATTGGTTGTAACACTGGCAGAGCATTACGCTGA
CTTGACGGGACGGCGCAAGCTCATGACCAAAATCCCTTAACGTGAGTTACGCGTCGTTCCACTGAGCGTC
AGACCCCGTAGAAAAGATCAAAGGATCTTCTTGAGATCCTTTTTTTCTGCGCGTAATCTGCTGCTTGCAA
ACAAAAAAACCACCGCTACCAGCGGTGGTTTGTTTGCCGGATCAAGAGCTACCAACTCTTTTTCCGAAGG
TAACTGGCTTCAGCAGAGCGCAGATACCAAATACTGTTCTTCTAGTGTAGCCGTAGTTAGGCCACCACTT
CAAGAACTCTGTAGCACCGCCTACATACCTCGCTCTGCTAATCCTGTTACCAGTGGCTGCTGCCAGTGGC
GATAAGTCGTGTCTTACCGGGTTGGACTCAAGACGATAGTTACCGGATAAGGCGCAGCGGTCGGGCTGAA
CGGGGGGTTCGTGCACACAGCCCAGCTTGGAGCGAACGACCTACACCGAACTGAGATACCTACAGCGTGA
GCTATGAGAAAGCGCCACGCTTCCCGAAGGGAGAAAGGCGGACAGGTATCCGGTAAGCGGCAGGGTCGGA
ACAGGAGAGCGCACGAGGGAGCTTCCAGGGGGAAACGCCTGGTATCTTTATAGTCCTGTCGGGTTTCGCC
ACCTCTGACTTGAGCGTCGATTTTTGTGATGCTCGTCAGGGGGGCGGAGCCTATGGAAAAACGCCAGCAA
CGCGGCCTTTTTACGGTTCCTGGCCTTTTGCTGGCCTTTTGCTCACATGTTCTTTCCTGCGTTATCCCCT
GATTCTGTGGATAACCGTATTACCGCCTTTGAGTGAGCTGATACCGCTCGCCGCAGCCGAACGACCGAGC
GCAGCGAGTCAGTGAGCGAGGAAGCGGAAGAGCGCCCAATACGCAAACCGCCTCTCCCCGCGCGTTGGCC
GATTCATTAATGCAGCTGGCACGACAGGTTTCCCGACTGGAAAGCGGGCAGTGAGCGCAACGCAATTAAT
ACGCGTACCGCTAGCCAGGAAGAGTTTGTAGAAACGCAAAAAGGCCATCCGTCAGGATGGCCTTCTGCTT
AGTTTGATGCCTGGCAGTTTATGGCGGGCGTCCTGCCCGCCACCCTCCGGGCCGTTGCTTCACAACGTTC
AAATCCGCTCCCGGCGGATTTGTCCTACTCAGGAGAGCGTTCACCGACAAACAACAGATAAAACGAAAGG
CCCAGTCTTCCGACTGAGCCTTTCGTTTTATTTGATGCCTGGCAGTTCCCTACTCTCGCGTTAACGCTAG
CATGGATGTTTTCCCAGTCACGACGTTGTAAAACGACGGCCAGTCTTAAGCTCGGGCCC
Features (pLannotate 1.2.2; 10 found; start..end, strand, type, name):
      1..100     +  protein_bind   attL1: mutant version of attL; recombination site for the Gateway® LR reaction LR Clonase™
    106..1881    +  CDS            SLC6A20: S6A20_HUMAN - Also known as SIT1, XT3, XTRP3. Experimental evidence at protein level: Swiss-Prot protein existence level 1. Mediates the calcium-dependent uptake of imino acids such as L-proline, N-methyl-L-proline and pipecolate as well as N-methylated amino acids. Involved in the transport of glycine. From Homo sapiens (Human).
   1886..1985    -  protein_bind   attL2: mutant version of attL; recombination site for the Gateway® LR reaction LR Clonase™
   2003..2021    -  promoter       T7 promoter: promoter for bacteriophage T7 RNA polymerase
   2155..2964    +  CDS            KanR: aminoglycoside phosphotransferase; aph(3')-Ia; confers resistance to kanamycin in bacteria or G418 (Geneticin®) in eukaryotes
   3111..3699    +  rep_origin     ori: high-copy-number ColE1/pMB1/pBR322/pUC origin of replication
   3882..3974    +  CDS            lacI (fragment): lac repressor; lacI; The lac repressor binds to the lac operator to inhibit transcription in E. coli. This inhibition can be relieved by adding lactose or isopropyl-β-D-thiogalactopyranoside (IPTG).
   4029..4056    -  terminator     rrnB T2 terminator: transcription terminator T2 from the E. coli rrnB gene
   4188..4231    +  terminator     rrnB T1 terminator: Escherichia coli rrnB; transcription terminator T1 from the E. coli rrnB gene
   4278..4314    -  CDS            lacZα (fragment): LacZα fragment of β-galactosidase; lacZ fragment
