[The description below was written by a language model from this plasmid's Addgene catalogue record and pLannotate feature annotations shown in this document.]
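Description:
pDONR221-SLC6A20_STOP is a Gateway entry clone built on the pDONR221 backbone, carrying a codon-optimized open reading frame for human SLC6A20 (also known as SIT1, XT3 or XTRP3). The sequenced plasmid is about 4.3 kb. It is maintained in E. coli through a high-copy ColE1/pUC-type origin of replication and selected with kanamycin via an aph(3')-Ia aminoglycoside phosphotransferase gene. Although the catalogue lists the vector type as mammalian expression, the feature table shows no eukaryotic promoter or polyadenylation signal. The plasmid is therefore a shuttle for the ORF rather than an expression vector in its own right.

The SLC6A20 coding sequence, roughly 1.8 kb, sits between attL1 and attL2 sites, the products of the BP reaction that created the entry clone. These sites allow directional transfer of the ORF into any attR-containing destination vector by an LR Clonase reaction. SLC6A20 encodes a solute carrier annotated as mediating uptake of imino acids such as L-proline and pipecolate, N-methylated amino acids, and glycine. This version retains a STOP codon at the end of the ORF, so after transfer the protein is produced with a native C-terminus or with N-terminal tags only. A sister clone without the stop codon exists for C-terminal fusions.

Other annotated elements are standard backbone features. The rrnB T1 and T2 terminators lie upstream of the attL1 side and insulate the insert from read-through transcription. A T7 promoter lies just beyond attL2 and points back toward the insert, and there are short lacI and lacZα remnants. The construct belongs to a consortium collection of SLC transporter clones intended for subcloning into custom expression vectors.
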