Addgene plasmid #161409: pDONR221-SLC6A20_STOP
Purpose: Gateway entry clone with codon-optimized ORF sequence for subcloning into custom expression vectors. Contains a STOP codon at the end of the codon-optimized ORF sequence.
Depositing lab: RESOLUTE Consortium & Giulio Superti-Furga. Depositing organization: CeMM Research Center for Molecular Medicine. Publication: The RESOLUTE consortium: unlocking SLC transporters for drug discovery. Superti-Furga G, Lackner D, Wiedmer T, Ingles-Prieto A, Barbosa B, Girardi E, Goldmann U, Gurtl B, Klavins K, Klimek C, Lindinger S, Lineiro-Retes E, Muller AC, Onstein S, Redinger G, Reil D, Sedlyarov V, Wolf G, Crawford M, Everley R, ... Steppan CM. Nat Rev Drug Discov. 2020 Jul;19(7):429-430. doi: 10.1038/d41573-020-00056-6. PubMed 32265506.
Backbone
  Vector backbone: pDONR221
  Backbone manufacturer: ThermoFisher Scientific
  Backbone size w/o insert (bp): 2550
  Vector type: Mammalian Expression
Growth in bacteria
  Bacterial resistance: Kanamycin, 50 μg/mL
  Growth temperature: 37°C
  Growth strain: NEB Stable
  Copy number: High Copy
Gene/Insert
  Gene/Insert name: SLC6A20 (alt name: XT3, Xtrp3)
  Species: H. sapiens (human)
  Insert size (bp): 1779
  Entrez Gene: SLC6A20 (a.k.a. SIT1, XT3, Xtrp3)
  Cloning method: Gateway Cloning
  Sequencing primers: 5′ M13-fwd; 3′ M13-rev
Terms and licenses: Academic/Nonprofit Terms; Industry Terms
Depositor comments: This plasmid contains a STOP codon at the end of the codon-optimized ORF. For the version of this plasmid that does not contain a STOP codon, please see Addgene plasmid 132243 For more information on the full Resolute plasmid collection, please see www.addgene.org/depositor-collections/re-solute/. Please provide your feedback on this plasmid to the RESOLUTE consortium by filling out their RESOLUTE repository feedback form: https://forms.office.com/Pages/ResponsePage.aspx?id=0e05yklzmkS7rjFGQL4N7z4feCLQvEJAmVcOCM_u885UN1JJRko0Ukg4TVQwNTZLOUxPQVJWT1NHUCQlQCN0PWcu
How to cite: pDONR221-SLC6A20_STOP was a gift from RESOLUTE Consortium & Giulio Superti-Furga (Addgene plasmid # 161409 ; http://n2t.net/addgene:161409 ; RRID:Addgene_161409)
