>Addgene plasmid #161409 | pDONR221-SLC6A20_STOP | depositor partial sequence | sequence record 312753 | Codon-optimized ORF of SLC6A20
ATGGAGAAGGCAAGGCCACTGTGGGCAAACTCCCTGCAGTTCGTGTTTGCCTGCATCTCTTACGCAGTGG
GACTGGGAAACGTGTGGAGGTTCCCTTACCTGTGCCAGATGTATGGCGGCGGCTCCTTTCTGGTGCCCTA
CATCATCATGCTGATCGTGGAGGGCATGCCTCTGCTGTATCTGGAGCTGGCAGTGGGACAGAGGATGAGA
CAGGGAAGCATCGGCGCCTGGAGGACCATCTCTCCATACCTGAGCGGAGTGGGAGTGGCATCCGTGGTGG
TGTCTTTCTTTCTGAGCATGTACTATAACGTGATCAATGCCTGGGCCTTCTGGTACCTGTTCCACTCTTT
TCAGGACCCACTGCCTTGGAGCGTGTGCCCCCTGAACGGCAATCACACCGGCTATGATGAGGAGTGTGAG
AAGGCCAGCTCCACCCAGTACTTTTGGTATCGCAAGACACTGAACATCAGCCCATCCCTGCAGGAGAATG
GAGGAGTGCAGTGGGAGCCCGCCCTGTGCCTGCTGCTGGCCTGGCTGGTGGTGTACCTGTGCATCCTGCG
GGGCACCGAGAGCACAGGCAAGGTGGTGTATTTCACCGCCTCCCTGCCTTACTGCGTGCTGATCATCTAT
CTGATCAGAGGACTGACCCTGCACGGAGCAACAAACGGACTGATGTACATGTTTACCCCAAAGATCGAGC
AGCTGGCCAACCCCAAGGCCTGGATCAATGCCGCCACACAGATCTTCTTTAGCCTGGGACTGGGATTCGG
ATCCCTGATCGCCTTTGCCAGCTATAACGAGCCATCCAACAATTGCCAGAAGCACGCCATCATCGTGTCC
CTGATCAATTCTTTCACCAGCATCTTTGCCTCTATCGTGACATTCAGCATCTACGGCTTCAAGGCCACCT
TTAACTATGAGAATTGTCTGAAGAAGGTGAGCCTGCTGCTGACCAACACATTCGACCTGGAGGATGGCTT
TCTGACAGCCTCTAATCTGGAGCAGGTGAAGGGCTACCTGGCCAGCGCCTACCCTTCCAAGTATTCTGAG
ATGTTCCCACAGATCAAGAACTGTAGCCTGGAGTCCGAGCTGGACACCGCAGTGCAGGGAACAGGACTGG
CCTTTATCGTGTACACCGAGGCCATCAAGAACATGGAGGTGTCCCAGCTGTGGTCTGTGCTGTATTTCTT
TATGCTGCTGATGCTGGGCATCGGCTCCATGCTGGGCAATACAGCCGCCATCCTGACCCCTCTGACAGAT
AGCAAGATCATCTCTAGCCACCTGCCAAAGGAGGCCATCTCCGGCCTGGTGTGCCTGGTGAATTGTGCCA
TCGGCATGGTGTTCACCATGGAGGCCGGCAACTACTGGTTCGACATCTTTAATGATTATGCCGCCACCCT
GAGCCTGCTGCTGATCGTGCTGGTGGAGACAATCGCCGTGTGCTACGTGTATGGCCTGCGGAGATTTGAG
TCCGACCTGAAGGCAATGACAGGAAGGGCCGTGTCTTGGTACTGGAAAGTGATGTGGGCCGGCGTGTCCC
CTCTGCTGATCGTGTCTCTGTTCGTGTTTTACCTGTCTGATTATATCCTGACCGGCACACTGAAGTATCA
GGCATGGGACGCAAGCCAGGGACAGCTGGTGACCAAGGATTACCCAGCATATGCACTGGCCGTGATCGGA
CTGCTGGTGGCATCCTCTACCATGTGCATCCCTCTGGCCGCCCTGGGCACATTCGTGCAGAGGCGCCTGA
AGAGAGGCGACGCCGATCCAGTGGCCTAA
